>Addgene plasmid #185401 | miniCMV-mCerulean-tDeg | addgene full sequence | sequence record 363942 | Addgene NGS Result
GACGGATCGGGAGATCTCCCGATCCCCTATGGTGCACTCTCAGTACAATCTGCTCTGATGCCGCATAGTT
AAGCCAGTATCTGCTCCCTGCTTGTGTGTTGGAGGTCGCTGAGTAGTGCGCGAGCAAAATTTAAGCTACA
ACAAGGCAAGGCTTGACCGACAATTGCATGAAGAATCTGCTTAGGGTTAGGCGTTTTGCGCTGCTTCGCG
ATGTACGGGCCAGATATACGCGTTGGTAGGCGTGTACGGTGGGAGGCCTATATAAGCAGAGCTCGTTTAG
TGAACCGTCAGATCGCGCCGACATCACCATGGTGAGCAAGGGCGAGGAGCTGTTCACCGGGGTGGTGCCC
ATCCTGGTCGAGCTGGACGGCGACGTAAACGGCCACAAGTTCAGCGTGTCCGGCGAGGGCGAGGGCGATG
CCACCTACGGCAAGCTGACCCTGAAGTTCATCTGCACCACCGGCAAGCTGCCCGTGCCCTGGCCCACCCT
CGTGACCACCCTGACCTGGGGCGTGCAGTGCTTCGCCCGCTACCCCGACCACATGAAGCAGCACGACTTC
TTCAAGTCCGCCATGCCCGAAGGCTACGTCCAGGAGCGCACCATCTTCTTCAAGGACGACGGCAACTACA
AGACCCGCGCCGAGGTGAAGTTCGAGGGCGACACCCTGGTGAACCGCATCGAGCTGAAGGGCATCGACTT
CAAGGAGGACGGCAACATCCTGGGGCACAAGCTGGAGTACAACGCCATCAGCGACAACGTCTATATCACC
GCCGACAAGCAGAAGAACGGCATCAAGGCCAACTTCAAGATCCGCCACAACATCGAGGACGGCAGCGTGC
AGCTCGCCGACCACTACCAGCAGAACACCCCCATCGGCGACGGCCCCGTGCTGCTGCCCGACAACCACTA
CCTGAGCACCCAGTCCGCCCTGAGCAAAGACCCCAACGAGAAGCGCGATCACATGGTCCTGCTGGAGTTC
GTGACCGCCGCCGGGATCACTCTCGGCATGGACGAGCTGTACAAGGGAGGCGGAGGCTCCGGAGGCGGAG
GCTCCGGAGGCGGAGGCTCCGGAGGCTCCGGCGGAAGATCCGGTGGTGGTTCTGGTCCTCGTCCCCGTGG
TACTCGTGGTAAAGGTCGCCGTATTCGTCGCCGCGGTTAAGAATTCTCTAGAGGGCCCTATTCTATAGTG
TCACCTAAATGCTAGAGCTCGCTGATCAGCCTCGACTGTGCCTTCTAGTTGCCAGCCATCTGTTGTTTGC
CCCTCCCCCGTGCCTTCCTTGACCCTGGAAGGTGCCACTCCCACTGTCCTTTCCTAATAAAATGAGGAAA
TTGCATCGCATTGTCTGAGTAGGTGTCATTCTATTCTGGGGGGTGGGGTGGGGCAGGACAGCAAGGGGGA
GGATTGGGAAGACAATAGCAGGCATGCTGGGGATGCGGTGGGCTCTATGGCTTCTGAGGCGGAAAGAACC
AGCTGGGGCTCTAGGGGGTATCCCC
[124 nt withheld, positions 1496-1619]
C
[91 nt withheld, positions 1621-1711]
A
[49 nt withheld, positions 1713-1761]
CCTTTGACGTTGGAGTCCACGTTCTTT
[37 nt withheld, positions 1789-1825]
ACCCTATCTCGGTCTATTCTTTTGATTTATAAGGGATTTTGCCGATTTCGGCCTATTGGTTAAAAAATGA
GCTGATTTAACAAAAATTTAACGCGAATTAATTCTGTGGAATGTGTGTCAGTTAGGGTGTGGAAAGTCCC
CAGGCTCCCCAGCAGGCAGAAGTATGCAAAGCATGCATCTCAATTAGTCAGCAACCAGGTGTGGAAAGTC
CCCAGGCTCCCCAGCAGGCAGAAGTATGCAAAGCATGCATCTCAATTAGTCAGCAACCATAGTCCCGCCC
CTAACTCCGCCCATCCCGCCCCTAACTCCGCCCAGTTCCGCCCATTCTCCGCCCCATGGCTGACTAATTT
TTTTTATTTATGCAGAGGCCGAGGCCGCCTCTGCCTCTGAGCTATTCCAGAAGTAGTGAGGAGGCTTTTT
TGGAGGCCTAGGCTTTTGCAAAAAGCTCCCGGGAGCTTGTATATCCATTTTCGGATCTGATCAAGAGACA
GGATGAGGATCGTTTCGCATGATTGAACAAGATGGATTGCACGCAGGTTCTCCGGCCGCTTGGGTGGAGA
GGCTATTCGGCTATGACTGGGCACAACAGACAATCGGCTGCTCTGATGCCGCCGTGTTCCGGCTGTCAGC
GCAGGGGCGCCCGGTTCTTTTTGTCAAGACCGACCTGTCCGGTGCCCTGAATGAACTGCAGGACGAGGCA
GCGCGGCTATCGTGGCTGGCCACGACGGGCGTTCCTTGCGCAGCTGTGCTCGACGTTGTCACTGAAGCGG
GAAGGGACTGGCTGCTATTGGGCGAAGTGCCGGGGCAGGATCTCCTGTCATCTCACCTTGCTCCTGCCGA
GAAAGTATCCATCATGGCTGATGCAATGCGGCGGCTGCATACGCTTGATCCGGCTACCTGCCCATTCGAC
CACCAAGCGAAACATCGCATCGAGCGAGCACGTACTCGGATGGAAGCCGGTCTTGTCGATCAGGATGATC
TGGACGAAGAGCATCAGGGGCTCGCGCCAGCCGAACTGTTCGCCAGGCTCAAGGCGCGCATGCCCGACGG
CGAGGATCTCGTCGTGACCCATGGCGATGCCTGCTTGCCGAATATCATGGTGGAAAATGGCCGCTTTTCT
GGATTCATCGACTGTGGCCGGCTGGGTGTGGCGGACCGCTATCAGGACATAGCGTTGGCTACCCGTGATA
TTGCTGAAGAGCTTGGCGGCGAATGGGCTGACCGCTTCCTCGTGCTTTACGGTATCGCCGCTCCCGATTC
GCAGCGCATCGCCTTCTATCGCCTTCTTGACGAGTTCTTCTGAGCGGGACTCTGGGGTTCGAAATGACCG
ACCAAGCGACGCCCAACCTGCCATCACGAGATTTCGATTCCACCGCCGCCTTCTATGAAAGGTTGGGCTT
CGGAATCGTTTTCCGGGACGCCGGCTGGATGATCCTCCAGCGCGGGGATCTCATGCTGGAGTTCTTCGCC
CACCCCAACTTGTTTATTGCAGCTTATAATGGTTACAAATAAAGCAATAGCATCACAAATTTCACAAATA
AAGCATTTTTTTCACTGCATTCTAGTTGTGGTTTGTCCAAACTCATCAATGTATCTTATCATGTCTGTAT
ACCGTCGACCTCTAGCTAGAGCTTGGCGTAATCATGGTCATAGCTGTTTCCTGTGTGAAATTGTTATCCG
CTCACAATTCCACACAACATACGAGCCGGAAGCATAAAGTGTAAAGCCTGGGGTGCCTAATGAGTGAGCT
AACTCACATTAATTGCGTTGCGCTCACTGCCCGCTTTCCAGTCGGGAAACCTGTCGTGCCAGCTGCATTA
ATGAATCGGCCAACGCGCGGGGAGAGGCGGTTTGCGTATTGGGCGCTCTTCCGCTTCCTCGCTCACTGAC
TCGCTGCGCTCGGTCGTTCGGCTGCGGCGAGCGGTATCAGCTCACTCAAAGGCGGTAATACGGTTATCCA
CAGAATCAGGGGATAACGCAGGAAAGAACATGTGAGCAAAAGGCCAGCAAAAGGCCAGGAACCGTAAAAA
GGCCGCGTTGCTGGCGTTTTTCCATAGGCTCCGCCCCCCTGACGAGCATCACAAAAATCGACGCTCAAGT
CAGAGGTGGCGAAACCCGACAGGACTATAAAGATACCAGGCGTTTCCCCCTGGAAGCTCCCTCGTGCGCT
CTCCTGTTCCGACCCTGCCGCTTACCGGATACCTGTCCGCCTTTCTCCCTTCGGGAAGCGTGGCGCTTTC
TCATAGCTCACGCTGTAGGTATCTCAGTTCGGTGTAGGTCGTTCGCTCCAAGCTGGGCTGTGTGCACGAA
CCCCCCGTTCAGCCCGACCGCTGCGCCTTATCCGGTAACTATCGTCTTGAGTCCAACCCGGTAAGACACG
ACTTATCGCCACTGGCAGCAGCCACTGGTAACAGGATTAGCAGAGCGAGGTATGTAGGCGGTGCTACAGA
GTTCTTGAAGTGGTGGCCTAACTACGGCTACACTAGAAGAACAGTATTTGGTATCTGCGCTCTGCTGAAG
CCAGTTACCTTCGGAAAAAGAGTTGGTAGCTCTTGATCCGGCAAACAAACCACCGCTGGTAGCGGTGGTT
TTTTTGTTTGCAAGCAGCAGATTACGCGCAGAAAAAAAGGATCTCAAGAAGATCCTTTGATCTTTTCTAC
GGGGTCTGACGCTCAGTGGAACGAAAACTCACGTTAAGGGATTTTGGTCATGAGATTATCAAAAAGGATC
TTCACCTAGATCCTTTTAAATTAAAAATGAAGTTTTAAATCAATCTAAAGTATATATGAGTAAACTTGGT
CTGACAGTTACCAATGCTTAATCAGTGAGGCACCTATCTCAGCGATCTGTCTATTTCGTTCATCCATAGT
TGCCTGACTCCCCGTCGTGTAGATAACTACGATACGGGAGGGCTTACCATCTGGCCCCAGTGCTGCAATG
ATACCGCGAGACCCACGCTCACCGGCTCCAGATTTATCAGCAATAAACCAGCCAGCCGGAAGGGCCGAGC
GCAGAAGTGGTCCTGCAACTTTATCCGCCTCCATCCAGTCTATTAATTGTTGCCGGGAAGCTAGAGTAAG
TAGTTCGCCAGTTAATAGTTTGCGCAACGTTGTTGCCATTGCTACAGGCATCGTGGTGTCACGCTCGTCG
TTTGGTATGGCTTCATTCAGCTCCGGTTCCCAACGATCAAGGCGAGTTACATGATCCCCCATGTTGTGCA
AAAAAGCGGTTAGCTCCTTCGGTCCTCCGATCGTTGTCAGAAGTAAGTTGGCCGCAGTGTTATCACTCAT
GGTTATGGCAGCACTGCATAATTCTCTTACTGTCATGCCATCCGTAAGATGCTTTTCTGTGACTGGTGAG
TACTCAACCAAGTCATTCTGAGAATAGTGTATGCGGCGACCGAGTTGCTCTTGCCCGGCGTCAATACGGG
ATAATACCGCGCCACATAGCAGAACTTTAAAAGTGCTCATCATTGGAAAACGTTCTTCGGGGCGAAAACT
CTCAAGGATCTTACCGCTGTTGAGATCCAGTTCGATGTAACCCACTCGTGCACCCAACTGATCTTCAGCA
TCTTTTACTTTCACCAGCGTTTCTGGGTGAGCAAAAACAGGAAGGCAAAATGCCGCAAAAAAGGGAATAA
GGGCGACACGGAAATGTTGAATACTCATACTCTTCCTTTTTCAATATTATTGAAGCATTTATCAGGGTTA
TTGTCTCATGAGCGGATACATATTTGAATGTATTTAGAAAAATAAACAAATAGGGGTTCCGCGCACATTT
CCCCGAAAAGTGCCACCTGACGTC
Features (pLannotate 1.2.2; 18 found; start..end, strand, type, name):
     28..80      -  misc_feature   bom (fragment): basis of mobility region from pBR322
    235..273     +  promoter       minimal CMV promoter: human cytomegalovirus (CMV) immediate early promoter
    309..1025    +  CDS            Cerulean: Cerulean is a basic (constitutively fluorescent) cyan fluorescent protein published in 2004, derived from Aequorea victoria. It has low acid sensitivity.
   1182..1200    -  promoter       SP6 promoter: promoter for bacteriophage SP6 RNA polymerase
   1226..1450    +  polyA_signal   bGH poly(A) signal: bovine growth hormone polyadenylation signal
   1454..1475    +  promoter       SV40 promoter (fragment): SV40 enhancer and early promoter
   1496..1924    +  rep_origin     f1 ori (sequence partly withheld): f1 bacteriophage origin of replication; arrow indicates direction of (+) strand synthesis
   1938..2267    +  promoter       SV40 promoter: SV40 enhancer and early promoter
   2334..3125    +  CDS            neo: KKA2_KLEPN - Also known as kan, nptII. Experimental evidence at protein level: Swiss-Prot protein existence level 1. Resistance to kanamycin, neomycin, paromomycin, ribostamycin, butirosin and gentamicin B. From Klebsiella pneumoniae.
   3149..3307    +  CDS            ble (fragment): BLE_KLEPN - Experimental evidence at protein level: Swiss-Prot protein existence level 1. Binding protein with a strong affinity to the bleomycin family of antibiotics. Binds to CL990; an antimitotic-antibiotic compound. From Klebsiella pneumoniae.
   3302..3423    +  polyA_signal   SV40 poly(A) signal: SV40 polyadenylation signal
   3496..3512    -  protein_bind   lac operator: The lac repressor binds to the lac operator to inhibit transcription in E. coli. This inhibition can be relieved by adding lactose or isopropyl-β-D-thiogalactopyranoside (IPTG). lac repressor encoded by lacI
   3520..3550    -  promoter       lac promoter: promoter for the E. coli lac operon
   3565..3586    -  protein_bind   CAP binding site: CAP binding activates transcription in the presence of cAMP. E. coli catabolite activator protein
   3599..3691    -  CDS            lacI (fragment): lac repressor; lacI; The lac repressor binds to the lac operator to inhibit transcription in E. coli. This inhibition can be relieved by adding lactose or isopropyl-β-D-thiogalactopyranoside (IPTG).
   3874..4462    -  rep_origin     ori: high-copy-number ColE1/pMB1/pBR322/pUC origin of replication
   4633..5493    -  CDS            AmpR: β-lactamase; bla; confers resistance to ampicillin, carbenicillin, and related antibiotics
   5494..5598    -  promoter       AmpR promoter: bla
