[The description below was written by a language model from this plasmid's Addgene catalogue record and pLannotate feature annotations shown in this document.]
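Description:
miniCMV-mCerulean-tDeg is a 5.6 kb mammalian expression plasmid built on the pcDNA3.1 backbone. It is propagated in E. coli at high copy from a ColE1/pUC-type origin and selected with ampicillin through the β-lactamase gene and its native promoter. The backbone also carries an f1 phage origin, and an SV40 enhancer/early promoter driving the neomycin phosphotransferase gene with an SV40 polyadenylation signal, which would permit G418 selection of transfected mammalian cells. Short annotated fragments of bom, ble, lacI and the lac promoter/operator region are backbone remnants and play no evident role in the construct.

The full CMV enhancer/promoter normally found in pcDNA3.1 has been replaced by a minimal CMV core promoter of about 39 bp, which lacks the enhancer and so would be expected to give comparatively low expression. It drives a synthetic open reading frame for the cyan fluorescent protein Cerulean (mCerulean in the record) fused to tDeg. Transcription is terminated by the bovine growth hormone polyadenylation signal. The feature table annotates only the Cerulean coding region. The tDeg portion is not annotated separately and presumably lies in the unannotated stretch just downstream of it. The record does not define tDeg beyond calling the fusion a "fluorogenic protein"; the name suggests a degradation tag that keeps the reporter dim until it is stabilised. The associated publication title describes a genetically encoded sensor for imaging endogenous RNA through conformation-switching-induced fluorogenic proteins, so this plasmid most likely supplies the cyan reporter component of that live-cell RNA imaging system. The RNA sensor element itself is not encoded here.
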