Addgene plasmid #185401: miniCMV-mCerulean-tDeg
Purpose: mCerulean-tDeg fluorogenic protein
Depositing lab: Jian-Hui Jiang. Depositing organization: Hunan University. Publication: Genetically Encoded Sensor Enables Endogenous RNA Imaging with Conformation-Switching Induced Fluorogenic Proteins. Zhou WJ, Li H, Zhang KK, Wang F, Chu X, Jiang JH. J Am Chem Soc. 2021 Sep 8;143(35):14394-14401. doi: 10.1021/jacs.1c07719. Epub 2021 Aug 25. PubMed 34431301.
Backbone
  Vector backbone: pcDNA3.1
  Vector type: Mammalian Expression
Growth in bacteria
  Bacterial resistance: Ampicillin, 100 μg/mL
  Growth temperature: 37°C
  Growth strain: DH5alpha
  Copy number: High Copy
Gene/Insert
  Gene/Insert name: mCerulean-tDeg
  Species: Synthetic
  Mutation: WT
  Promoter: miniCMV (GGTAGGCGTGTACGGTGGGAGGCCTATATAAGCAGAGCT)
  Cloning method: Restriction Enzyme; 5′ cloning site MluI (unknown if destroyed); 3′ cloning site EcoRI (unknown if destroyed)
  Sequencing primers: 5′ unknown; 3′ TAGAAGGCACAGTCGAGG
Terms and licenses: Academic/Nonprofit Terms; Industry Terms: Not Available to Industry
How to cite: miniCMV-mCerulean-tDeg was a gift from Jian-Hui Jiang (Addgene plasmid # 185401 ; http://n2t.net/addgene:185401 ; RRID:Addgene_185401)
